Addgene plasmid #174719: pRSF-G1pCNPRS
Purpose: tRNA synthetase/tRNA pair for the in vivo incorporation of L-3-(2-cyano-5-pyridyl)alanine (pCNP), into proteins in E. coli in response to the amber (TAG) codon
Depositing lab: Thomas Huber. Depositing organization: Australian National University. Publication: Genetic Encoding of Cyanopyridylalanine for In-Cell Protein Macrocyclization by the Nitrile-Aminothiol Click Reaction. Abdelkader EH, Qianzhu H, George J, Frkic RL, Jackson CJ, Nitsche C, Otting G, Huber T. Angew Chem Int Ed Engl. 2022 Jan 31. doi: 10.1002/anie.202114154. PubMed 35102680.
Backbone
  Vector backbone: pRSF
  Backbone size w/o insert (bp): 2452
  Total vector size (bp): 3274
  Vector type: Bacterial Expression
Growth in bacteria
  Bacterial resistance: Kanamycin, 50 μg/mL
  Growth temperature: 37°C
  Growth strain: DH5alpha
  Copy number: High Copy
Gene/Insert
  Gene/Insert name: tRNA synthetase (alt name: G1pCNPRS)
  Species: Methanogenic archaeon ISO4-G1
  Insert size (bp): 822
  Promoter: T7
  Cloning method: Ligation Independent Cloning
  Sequencing primers: 5′ TAATACGACTCACTATAGGG; 3′ GCTAGTTATTGCTCAGCGG
Terms and licenses: Academic/Nonprofit Terms; Industry Terms: Not Available to Industry
How to cite: pRSF-G1pCNPRS was a gift from Thomas Huber (Addgene plasmid # 174719 ; http://n2t.net/addgene:174719 ; RRID:Addgene_174719)
