[The description below was written by a language model from this plasmid's Addgene catalogue record and pLannotate feature annotations shown in this document.]
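Description:
pRSF-G1pCNPRS is a compact (about 3.3 kb) bacterial expression plasmid built on a pRSF backbone and designed for genetic code expansion in E. coli. It replicates from the RSF1030 origin, listed as high copy, which is compatible with other common origins, so the plasmid can be maintained alongside a second plasmid, such as one carrying a target gene. Selection is by kanamycin through an aph(3')-Ia aminoglycoside phosphotransferase gene, which the annotation places downstream of a bla (AmpR) promoter.

The payload is an 822 bp insert encoding G1pCNPRS, an aminoacyl-tRNA synthetase from the methanogenic archaeon ISO4-G1. According to the record, it provides a synthetase/tRNA pair for incorporating the noncanonical amino acid L-3-(2-cyano-5-pyridyl)alanine (pCNP) in response to the amber TAG codon. The synthetase open reading frame sits between a T7 promoter with the phage T7 gene 10 ribosome binding site and a T7 terminator, so strong expression requires a host supplying T7 RNA polymerase. A short tet promoter fragment lies just upstream of the T7 promoter, and a brief match to the T7 gene 10B-derived SET1 solubility tag is annotated between the end of the insert region and the terminator. The automated feature table annotates neither the synthetase coding sequence nor a tRNA gene, so the location and promoter of the suppressor tRNA cannot be determined from the record, even though the stated purpose refers to a pair.

The associated publication title indicates that the encoded cyanopyridylalanine is used for in-cell protein macrocyclization through the nitrile-aminothiol click reaction. The typical use is therefore co-expression with an amber-codon-bearing target gene to place this reactive residue site-specifically.
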