Features (pLannotate 1.2.2; 8 found; start..end, strand, type, name):
    122..871     -  rep_origin     RSF ori: Plasmids containing the RSF 1030 origin of replication can be propagated in E. coli cells that contain additional plasmids with compatible origins.
    887..1702    -  CDS            KanR: aminoglycoside phosphotransferase; aph(3')-Ia; confers resistance to kanamycin in bacteria or G418 (Geneticin®) in eukaryotes
   1703..1794    -  promoter       AmpR promoter: bla
   1843..1867    +  promoter       tet promoter (fragment): E. coli promoter for tetracycline efflux protein gene
   1877..1895    +  promoter       T7 promoter: promoter for bacteriophage T7 RNA polymerase
   1927..1949    +  RBS            RBS: efficient ribosome binding site from bacteriophage T7 gene 10 (Olins and Rangwala, 1989)
   2811..2860    +  CDS            SET1 (fragment): solubility-enhancement tag derived from T7 phage gene 10B
   2868..2915    +  terminator     T7 terminator: transcription terminator for bacteriophage T7 RNA polymerase
>Addgene plasmid #174719 | pRSF-G1pCNPRS | addgene full sequence | sequence record 346622 | Addgene NGS Result
GCATGCTCGAGCAGCTCAGGGTCGAATTTGCTTTCGAATTTCTGCCATTCATCCGCTTATTATCACTTAT
TCAGGCGTAGCAACCAGGCGTTTAAGGGCACCAATAACTGCCTTAAAAAAACTTCCGCTTCCTCGCTCAC
TGACTCGCTACGCTCGGTCGTTCGACTGCGGCGAGCGGTGTCAGCTCACTCAAAAGCGGTAATACGGTTA
TCCACAGAATCAGGGGATAAAGCCGGAAAGAACATGTGAGCAAAAAGCAAAGCACCGGAAGAAGCCAACG
CCGCAGGCGTTTTTCCATAGGCTCCGCCCCCCTGACGAGCATCACAAAAATCGACGCTCAAGCCAGAGGT
GGCGAAACCCGACAGGACTATAAAGATACCAGGCGTTTCCCCCTGGAAGCTCCCTCGTGCGCTCTCCTGT
TCCGACCCTGCCGCTTACCGGATACCTGTCCGCCTTTCTCCCTTCGGGAAGCGTGGCGCTTTCTCATAGC
TCACGCTGTTGGTATCTCAGTTCGGTGTAGGTCGTTCGCTCCAAGCTGGGCTGTGTGCACGAACCCCCCG
TTCAGCCCGACCGCTGCGCCTTATCCGGTAACTATCGTCTTGAGTCCAACCCGGTAAGACACGACTTATC
GCCACTGGCAGCAGCCATTGGTAACTGATTTAGAGGACTTTGTCTTGAAGTTATGCACCTGTTAAGGCTA
AACTGAAAGAACAGATTTTGGTGAGTGCGGTCCTCCAACCCACTTACCTTGGTTCAAAGAGTTGGTAGCT
CAGCGAACCTTGAGAAAACCACCGTTGGTAGCGGTGGTTTTTCTTTATTTATGAGATGATGAATCAATCG
GTCTATCAAGTCAACGAACAGCTATTCCGTTGAACTGTGGTACGCGTTAGAAAAACTCATCGAGCATCAA
ATGAAACTGCAATTTATTCATATCAGGATTATCAATACCATATTTTTGAAAAAGCCGTTTCTGTAATGAA
GGAGAAAACTCACCGAGGCAGTTCCATAGGATGGCAAGATCCTGGTATCGGTCTGCGATTCCGACTCGTC
CAACATCAATACAACCTATTAATTTCCCCTCGTCAAAAATAAGGTTATCAAGTGAGAAATCACCATGAGT
GACGACTGAATCCGGTGAGAATGGCAAAAGTTTATGCATTTCTTTCCAGACTTGTTCAACAGGCCAGCCA
TTACGCTCGTCATCAAAATCACTCGCATCAACCAAACCGTTATTCATTCGTGATTGCGCCTGAGCGAGAC
GAAATACGCGGTCGCTGTTAAAAGGACAATTACAAACAGGAATCGAATGCAACCGGCGCAGGAACACTGC
CAGCGCATCAACAATATTTTCACCTGAATCAGGATATTCTTCTAATACCTGGAATGCTGTTTTCCCGGGG
ATCGCAGTGGTGAGTAACCATGCATCATCAGGAGTACGGATAAAATGCTTGATGGTCGGAAGAGGCATAA
ATTCCGTCAGCCAGTTTAGTCTGACCATCTCATCTGTAACATCATTGGCAACGCTACCTTTGCCATGTTT
CAGAAACAACTCTGGCGCATCGGGCTTCCCATACAATCGATAGATTGTCGCACCTGATTGCCCGACATTA
TCGCGAGCCCATTTATACCCATATAAATCAGCATCCATGTTGGAATTTAATCGCGGCCTAGAGCAAGACG
TTTCCCGTTGAATATGGCTCATACTCTTCCTTTTTCAATATTATTGAAGCATTTATCAGGGTTATTGTCT
CATGAGCGGATACATATTTGAATGTATTTAGAAAAATAAACAAATAGGCATGCAGCGCTTGACTTGACGG
GACGGCGTTGTAATTCTCATGTTTGACAGCTTATCATCGATAAGCTTGGTACCCAATAATACGACTCACT
ATAGGGAGACCACAACGGTTTCCCTCTAGAAATAATTTTGTTTAACTTTAAGAAGGAGATATACATATGG
TGGTGAAATTTACCGATAGCCAGATTCAGCATCTGATGGAATATGGTGATAATGATTGGAGCGAAGCCGA
ATTTGAAGATGCAGCAGCACGTGATAAAGAATTTAGCAGCCAGTTTAGCAAACTGAAAAGCGCCAATGAT
AAAGGCCTGAAAGATGTTATTGCAAATCCGCGTAATGATCTGACCGATCTGGAAAACAAAATTCGCGAAA
AACTGGCAGCCCGTGGTTTTATTGAAGTTCATACCCCGATTTTTGTGAGCAAAAGCGCACTGGCAAAAAT
GACCATTACCGAAGATCATCCGCTGTTCAAACAGGTGTTTTGGATTGATGATAAACGTGCACTGCGTCCG
ATGCATGCAATGAATGCTTTTAAAGTTATGCGTGAACTGCGCGATCATACCAAAGGTCCGGTTAAAATCT
TTGAAATTGGTAGCTGCTTTCGCAAAGAAAGCAAAAGCAGTACCCATCTGGAAGAATTTACCATGCTGAA
CCTGGTAGAAATGGGTCCTGATGGTGATCCGATGGAACATCTGAAAATGTATATTGGCGATATCATGGAT
GCCGTTGGTGTTGAATATACCACCAGTCGTGAAGAATCAGATGTTTGGGTTGAAACCCTGGACGTGGAAA
TTAATGGCACCGAAGTTGCAAGCGGTTCTGTTGGTCCGCATAAACTGGATCCGGCACATGATGTGCATGA
ACCGTATGCAGGTATTGGTTTTGGTCTGGAACGTCTGCTGATGCTGAAAAATGGTAAAAGCAATGCACGC
AAAACCGGCAAAAGTATTACCTATCTGAATGGCTACAAACTGGATTAAGAATTCGAGCTCCCGGGTACCA
GATAGATCCGGCTGCTAACAAAGCCCGAAAGGAAGCTGAGTTGGCTGCTGCCACCGCTGAGCAATAACTA
GCATAACCCCTTGGGGCCTCTAAACGGGTCTTGAGGGGTTTTTTGGTTTGTGAGCTCCCGTAATTCCGCT
TCGCAACATGTGAGCACCGGTTTATTGACTACCGGAAGCAGTGTGACCGTGTGCTTCTCAAATGCCTGAG
GCCAGTTTGCTCAGGCTCTCCCCGTGGAGGTAATAATTGACGATATGATCAGTGCACGGCTAACTAAGCG
GCCTGCTGACTTTCTCGCCGATCAAAAGGCATTTTGCTATTAAGGGATTGACGAGGGCGTATCTGCGCAG
TAAGATGCGCCCCGCATTGGAGGGCGCTCCGGCGAGCAAACGGGTCTCTAAAACCTGTAAGCGGGGTTCG
ACCCCCCGGCCTTTCGCCAAATTCGAAAAGCCTGCTCAACGAGCAGGCTTTTTT
